>Addgene plasmid #115062 | AT1G56140 X032_pECIA2 | addgene full sequence | sequence record 297039 | Addgene NGS Result
GTAAAACGACGGCCAGTGAATTAATTCGTTGCAGGACAGGATGTGGTGCCCGATGTGACTAGCTCTTTGC
TGCAGGCCGTCCTATCCTCTGGTTCCGATAAGAGACCCAGAACTCCGGCCCCCCACCGCCCACCGCCACC
CCCATACATATGTGGTACGCAAGTAAGAGTGCCTGCGCATGCCCCATGTGCCCCACCAAGAGCTTTGCAT
CCCATACAAGTCCCCAAAGTGGAGAACCGAACCAATTCTTCGCGGGCAGAACAAAAGCTTCTGCACACGT
CTCCACTCGAATTTGGAGCCGGCCGGCGTGTGCAAAAGAGGTGAATCGAACGAAAGACCCGTGTGTAAAG
CCGCGTTTCCAAAATGTATAAAACCGAGAGCATCTGGCCAATGTGCATCAGTTGTGGTCAGCAGCAAAAT
CAAGTGAATCATCTCAGTGCAACTAAAGGGGGGATCCGATCTCAATATGAAGTTATGCATATTACTGGCC
GTCGTGGCCTTTGTTGGCCTCTCGCTCGGGACAGGAGCCACCACACATCCCGACGAAGCGCTAGCTTTGA
ACTCAATTTTCGCGGCTTGGAGGATTCGGGCGCCGAGGGAATGGAACATCAGCGGCGAACTTTGCTCCGG
CGCCGCTATCGACGCCAGTGTTCTCGACTCAAACCCTGCCTACAATCCTCTCATCAAATGCGACTGCAGT
TTCGAAAACTCCACAATCTGCCGCATTACCAACATCAAGGTTTATGCGATGGAAGTTGTAGGATCTATAC
CTCAACAACTCTGGACCTTGGAATACCTGACAAATCTGAACTTGGGTCAAAATGTTCTCACTGGCTCACT
TCCTCCTGCACTTGGAAATTTGACTCGAATGCGATGGATGACTTTTGGGATCAATGCGTTGTCTGGCCCT
ATTCCTAAAGAAATCGGTTTGCTTACAGATTTAAGATTACTTAGTATTAGTTCAAATAACTTTTCGGGTT
CTATACCAGATGAGATTGGGAGATGTACAAAACTACAACAGATATACATAGATAGTTCGGGACTCAGCGG
GGGATTACCTGTATCATTTGCTAATCTTGTGGAGCTGGAACAAGCTTGGATTGCGGATATGGAACTTACA
GGTCAGATACCAGACTTTATAGGAGATTGGACCAAACTTACTACCTTGAGAATTCTTGGAACTGGTTTGA
GTGGTCCGATACCGGCGTCGTTTTCAAACTTAACTTCTTTGACAGAGCTGAGGCTTGGTGATATATCCAA
TGGAAATTCTTCTCTTGAATTCATCAAAGACATGAAATCTCTAAGTATATTAGTATTGAGGAACAATAAT
CTCACTGGGACAATACCGTCTAATATTGGAGAATATTCAAGTTTGCGACAACTTGATTTGAGCTTCAACA
AACTACATGGAACAATTCCGGCTTCACTTTTCAACTTAAGACAGCTTACTCACTTGTTTCTGGGGAACAA
CACGTTGAATGGCTCATTGCCCACTCAAAAGGGGCAGTCTCTGAGCAATGTAGATGTGTCATACAATGAT
TTGTCTGGAAGTCTTCCGTCATGGGTCAGTTTACCAAACTTGAATCTCAACTTAGTTGCTAACAACTTCA
CATTGGAAGGTCTTGACAACAGGGTTTTATCAGGACTGAACTGCCTGCAGAAGAACTTCCCATGCAATCG
AGGGAAAGGAATATATTCTGACTTCTCAATCAACTGCGGAGGCCCAGAGATAAGATCTGTAACTGAAGCA
GTATTTGAGAGGGAGGACGAGGATCTTGGACCAGCTTCATTTGTCGTGAGTGCTGGTCAGAGATGGGCAG
CCAGTAGTGTAGGACTTTTTGCCGGAAGTAGCAACAATATATACATATCTACTTCACAATCACAATTTGT
CAACACTTTGGACTCAGAGCTATTTCAGTCAGCAAGACTTTCTGCATCTTCCCTAAGGTATTATGGGTTG
GGTCTAGAAAATGGAGGCTATACCGTCACACTTCAGTTTGCTGAAATACAAATTCTAGGTTCTACTTCCA
ACACTTGGAGAGGTTTAGGAAGACGACGTTTTGACATTTATGTCCAGGGAAGACTTGTTGAAAAGGACTT
CGATGTACGCAGAACAGCTGGTGACTCCACTGTTCGAGCAGTTCAGAGAGAATATAAAGCAAATGTATCA
CAAAATCATCTCGAAATTCATCTTTTCTGGGCTGGAAAAGGAACATGCTGTATTCCTATCCAAGGGGCTT
ATGGGCCATTAATATCGGCCGTCGGTGCAACACCAGATTTCACACCAACTGTGGGTAATAGGCCACCATC
AAAGGGAAAGAGCCTGGAGGTGCTGTTCCAGGGACCAGGGAGCGACAAAACTCACACATGCCCACCGTGC
CCAGCACCTGAACTCCTGGGGGGACCGTCAGTCTTCCTCTTCCCCCCAAAACCCAAGGACACCCTCATGA
TCTCCCGGACCCCTGAGGTCACATGCGTGGTGGTGGACGTGAGCCACGAAGACCCTGAGGTCAAGTTCAA
CTGGTACGTGGACGGCGTGGAGGTGCATAATGCCAAGACAAAGCCGCGGGAGGAGCAGTACAACAGCACG
TACCGTGTGGTCAGCGTCCTCACCGTCCTGCACCAGGACTGGCTGAATGGCAAGGAGTACAAGTGCAAGG
TCTCCAACAAAGCCCTCCCAGCCCCCATCGAGAAAACCATCTCCAAAGCCAAAGGGCAGCCCCGAGAACC
ACAGGTGTACACCCTGCCCCCATCCCGGGAGGAGATGACCAAGAACCAGGTCAGCCTGACCTGCCTGGTC
AAAGGCTTCTATCCCAGCGACATCGCCGTGGAGTGGGAGAGCAATGGGCAGCCGGAGAACAACTACAAGA
CCACGCCTCCCGTGCTGGACTCCGACGGCTCCTTCTTCCTCTACAGCAAGCTCACCGTGGACAAGAGCAG
GTGGCAGCAGGGGAACGTCTTCTCATGCTCCGTGATGCATGAGGGTCTGCACAACCACTACACGCAGAAG
AGCCTCTCCCTGTCTCCGGGTAAATCTAGAGGGCCCTTCGAAGGTAAGCCTATCCCTAACCCTCTCCTCG
GTCTCGATTCTACGCGTACCGGTCATCATCACCATCACCATTGAGTTTAAACCCGCTGATCAGCCTCGAC
TGTGCCTTCTAAGGCCTGAGCTCGCTGATCAGCCTCGATCGAGGATCCAGACATGATAAGATACATTGAT
GAGTTTGGACAAACCACAACTAGAATGCAGTGAAAAAAATGCTTTATTTGTGAAATTTGTGATGCTATTG
CTTTATTTGTAACCATTATAAGCTGCAATAAACAAGTTAACAACAACAATTGCATTCATTTTATGTTTCA
GGTTCAGGGGGAGGTGTGGGAGGTTTTTTAAAGCAAGTAAAACCTCTACAAATGTGGTATGGCTGATTAT
GATCAGTCGACCTGCAGGCATGCAAGCTTGGCGTAATCATGGTCATAGCTGTTTCCTGTGTGAAATTGTT
ATCCGCTCACAATTCCACACAACATACGAGCCGGAAGCATAAAGTGTAAAGCCTGGGGTGCCTAATGAGT
GAGCTAACTCACATTAATTGCGTTGCGCTCACTGCCCGCTTTCCAGTCGGGAAACCTGTCGTGCCAGCTG
CATTAATGAATCGGCCAACGCGCGGGGAGAGGCGGTTTGCGTATTGGGCGCTCTTCCGCTTCCTCGCTCA
CTGACTCGCTGCGCTCGGTCGTTCGGCTGCGGCGAGCGGTATCAGCTCACTCAAAGGCGGTAATACGGTT
ATCCACAGAATCAGGGGATAACGCAGGAAAGAACATGTGAGCAAAAGGCCAGCAAAAGGCCAGGAACCGT
AAAAAGGCCGCGTTGCTGGCGTTTTTCCATAGGCTCCGCCCCCCTGACGAGCATCACAAAAATCGACGCT
CAAGTCAGAGGTGGCGAAACCCGACAGGACTATAAAGATACCAGGCGTTTCCCCCTGGAAGCTCCCTCGT
GCGCTCTCCTGTTCCGACCCTGCCGCTTACCGGATACCTGTCCGCCTTTCTCCCTTCGGGAAGCGTGGCG
CTTTCTCATAGCTCACGCTGTAGGTATCTCAGTTCGGTGTAGGTCGTTCGCTCCAAGCTGGGCTGTGTGC
ACGAACCCCCCGTTCAGCCCGACCGCTGCGCCTTATCCGGTAACTATCGTCTTGAGTCCAACCCGGTAAG
ACACGACTTATCGCCACTGGCAGCAGCCACTGGTAACAGGATTAGCAGAGCGAGGTATGTAGGCGGTGCT
ACAGAGTTCTTGAAGTGGTGGCCTAACTACGGCTACACTAGAAGAACAGTATTTGGTATCTGCGCTCTGC
TGAAGCCAGTTACCTTCGGAAAAAGAGTTGGTAGCTCTTGATCCGGCAAACAAACCACCGCTGGTAGCGG
TGGTTTTTTTGTTTGCAAGCAGCAGATTACGCGCAGAAAAAAAGGATCTCAAGAAGATCCTTTGATCTTT
TCTACGGGGTCTGACGCTCAGTGGAACGAAAACTCACGTTAAGGGATTTTGGTCATGAGATTATCAAAAA
GGATCTTCACCTAGATCCTTTTAAATTAAAAATGAAGTTTTAAATCAATCTAAAGTATATATGAGTAAAC
TTGGTCTGACAGTTACCAATGCTTAATCAGTGAGGCACCTATCTCAGCGATCTGTCTATTTCGTTCATCC
ATAGTTGCCTGACTCCCCGTCGTGTAGATAACTACGATACGGGAGGGCTTACCATCTGGCCCCAGTGCTG
CAATGATACCGCGAGACCCACGCTCACCGGCTCCAGATTTATCAGCAATAAACCAGCCAGCCGGAAGGGC
CGAGCGCAGAAGTGGTCCTGCAACTTTATCCGCCTCCATCCAGTCTATTAATTGTTGCCGGGAAGCTAGA
GTAAGTAGTTCGCCAGTTAATAGTTTGCGCAACGTTGTTGCCATTGCTACAGGCATCGTGGTGTCACGCT
CGTCGTTTGGTATGGCTTCATTCAGCTCCGGTTCCCAACGATCAAGGCGAGTTACATGATCCCCCATGTT
GTGCAAAAAAGCGGTTAGCTCCTTCGGTCCTCCGATCGTTGTCAGAAGTAAGTTGGCCGCAGTGTTATCA
CTCATGGTTATGGCAGCACTGCATAATTCTCTTACTGTCATGCCATCCGTAAGATGCTTTTCTGTGACTG
GTGAGTACTCAACCAAGTCATTCTGAGAATAGTGTATGCGGCGACCGAGTTGCTCTTGCCCGGCGTCAAT
ACGGGATAATACCGCGCCACATAGCAGAACTTTAAAAGTGCTCATCATTGGAAAACGTTCTTCGGGGCGA
AAACTCTCAAGGATCTTACCGCTGTTGAGATCCAGTTCGATGTAACCCACTCGTGCACCCAACTGATCTT
CAGCATCTTTTACTTTCACCAGCGTTTCTGGGTGAGCAAAAACAGGAAGGCAAAATGCCGCAAAAAAGGG
AATAAGGGCGACACGGAAATGTTGAATACTCATACTCTTCCTTTTTCAATATTATTGAAGCATTTATCAG
GGTTATTGTCTCATGAGCGGATACATATTTGAATGTATTTAGAAAAATAAACAAATAGGGGTTCCGCGCA
CATTTCCCCGAAAAGTGCCACCTGACGTCTAAGAAACCATTATTATCATGACATTAACCTATAAAAATAG
GCGTATCACGAGGCCCTTTCGTCTCGCGCGTTTCGGTGATGACGGTGAAAACCTCTGACACATGCAGCTC
CCGGAGACGGTCACAGCTTGTCTGTAAGCGGATGCCGGGAGCAGACAAGCCCGTCAGGGCGCGTCAGCGG
GTGTTGGCGGGTGTCGGGGCTGGCTTAACTATGCGGCATCAGAGCAGATTGTACTGAGAGTGCACCATAT
GCGGTGTGAAATACCGCACAGATGCGTAAGGAGAAAATACCGCATCAGGCGCCATTCGCCATTCAGGCTG
CGCAACTGTTGGGAAGGGCGATCGGTGCGGGCCTCTTCGCTATTACGCCAGCTGGCGAAAGGGGGATGTG
CTGCAAGGCGATTAAGTTGGGTAACGCCAGGGTTTTCCCAGTCACGACGTT
Features (pLannotate 1.2.2; 18 found; start..end, strand, type, name):
     23..449     +  promoter       MT promoter: Drosophila metallothionein promoter
    467..520     +  sig_peptide    BiP signal sequence: Drosophila BiP signal sequence
    473..2326    +  CDS            Y5614_ARATH (fragment): Experimental evidence at transcript level: Swiss-Prot protein existence level 2. From Arabidopsis thaliana (Mouse-ear cress).
   2354..3034    +  CDS            IGHG1 (fragment): IGHG1_HUMAN - Experimental evidence at protein level: Swiss-Prot protein existence level 1. Constant region of immunoglobulin heavy chains. Immunoglobulins, also known as antibodies, are membrane-bound or secreted glycoproteins produced by B lymphocytes. In the recognition phase of humoral immunity, the membrane-bound immunoglobulins serve as receptors which, upon binding of a specific antigen, trigger the clonal expansion and differentiation of B lymphocytes into immunoglobulins- secreting plasma cells. Secreted immunoglobulins mediate the effector phase of humoral immunity, which results in
   3053..3094    +  CDS            V5 tag: epitope tag from simian virus 5
   3194..3328    -  polyA_signal   SV40 poly(A) signal: SV40 polyadenylation signal
   3351..3435    -  CDS            large T antigen (fragment): large T antigen from SV40 (simian virus 40)
   3435..3459    +  misc_feature   MCS (fragment): pUC18/19 multiple cloning site
   3496..3512    -  protein_bind   lac operator: The lac repressor binds to the lac operator to inhibit transcription in E. coli. This inhibition can be relieved by adding lactose or isopropyl-β-D-thiogalactopyranoside (IPTG). lac repressor encoded by lacI
   3520..3550    -  promoter       lac promoter: promoter for the E. coli lac operon
   3565..3586    -  protein_bind   CAP binding site: CAP binding activates transcription in the presence of cAMP. E. coli catabolite activator protein
   3599..3691    -  CDS            lacI (fragment): lac repressor; lacI; The lac repressor binds to the lac operator to inhibit transcription in E. coli. This inhibition can be relieved by adding lactose or isopropyl-β-D-thiogalactopyranoside (IPTG).
   3874..4462    -  rep_origin     ori: high-copy-number ColE1/pMB1/pBR322/pUC origin of replication
   4633..5493    -  CDS            AmpR: β-lactamase; bla; confers resistance to ampicillin, carbenicillin, and related antibiotics
   5494..5598    -  promoter       AmpR promoter: bla
   5693..5728    +  CDS            rop (fragment): Rop protein, which maintains plasmids at low copy number; rop
   5830..5929    +  misc_feature   bom (fragment): basis of mobility region from pBR322
   5935..21      -  CDS            lacZα (fragment) (across the origin): LacZα fragment of β-galactosidase; lacZ fragment
