[The description below was written by a language model from this plasmid's Addgene catalogue record and pLannotate feature annotations shown in this document.]
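Description:
AT1G56140 X032_pECIA2 is an insect expression plasmid built on the pECIA2 backbone for secreted production of a plant receptor ectodomain in Drosophila cell culture. It is maintained in E. coli as a high-copy plasmid through a ColE1/pUC-type origin and selected with ampicillin via the β-lactamase gene. The rest of the bacterial backbone carries only remnants of lac regulatory elements, lacZα, rop and bom, which have no evident role in the construct's function.

The expression cassette is driven by the Drosophila metallothionein promoter, so transcription is switched on by adding copper sulfate to the culture. Downstream, a Drosophila BiP signal sequence directs the product into the secretory pathway. It is fused in frame to the extracellular domain of the Arabidopsis thaliana leucine-rich repeat receptor kinase encoded by AT1G56140, which was inserted by ligation-independent cloning. The backbone supplies the C-terminal tags: a human IgG1 Fc region, followed by a V5 epitope and a hexahistidine tag. The His tag is stated in the catalogue entry but is not separately annotated in the feature table. An SV40 polyadenylation signal lies after the coding region, although the feature table annotates it on the opposite strand.

The record designates this plasmid as the bait vector, to be paired with the corresponding prey vector built in pECIA14. It belongs to a collection used to map extracellular interactions among Arabidopsis LRR receptor kinases. The Fc fusion would typically allow capture or immobilisation of the secreted bait, and the V5 and His tags allow detection and purification, though the record does not spell out the assay format.
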