Addgene plasmid #115062: AT1G56140 X032_pECIA2
Purpose: Bait vector AT1G56140 X032_pECIA2 should be used with prey vector AT1G56140 X032_pECIA14.
Depositing lab: Youssef Belkhadir. Depositing organization: Gregor Mendel Institute of Molecular Plant Biology. Publication: An extracellular network of Arabidopsis leucine-rich repeat receptor kinases. Smakowska-Luzan E, Mott GA, Parys K, Stegmann M, Howton TC, Layeghifard M, Neuhold J, Lehner A, Kong J, Grunwald K, Weinberger N, Satbhai SB, Mayer D, Busch W, Madalinski M, Stolt-Bergner P, Provart NJ, Mukhtar MS, Zipfel C, Desveaux D, Guttman DS, Belkhadir Y. Nature. 2018 Jan 18;553(7688):342-346. doi: 10.1038/nature25184. Epub 2018 Jan 10. PubMed 29320478.
Backbone
  Vector backbone: pECIA2
  Backbone manufacturer: Chris Garcia (Addgene plasmid # 47032)
  Vector type: Insect Expression
Growth in bacteria
  Bacterial resistance: Ampicillin, 100 μg/mL
  Growth temperature: 37°C
  Growth strain: DH5alpha
  Copy number: High Copy
Gene/Insert
  Gene/Insert name: AT1G56140
  Species: A. thaliana (mustard weed)
  Entrez Gene: AT1G56140 (a.k.a. AT1G56140, T6H22.26, T6H22_26)
  Promoter: Metallothionein (Copper-Inducible)
  Tag / fusion protein: Fc, V5 and hexahistidine tags (C terminal on backbone)
  Cloning method: Ligation Independent Cloning
Terms and licenses: Academic/Nonprofit Terms; Industry Terms: Not Available to Industry
Depositor comments: Plasmid for secreted expression in Drosophila cell culture by induction via CuSO4. Insert is an extracellular domain of indicated LRR-RK, C-terminally tagged with Fc, V5 and hexahistidine tags. Insert Protein Sequence: TGATTHPDEALALNSIFAAWRIRAPREWNISGELCSGAAIDASVLDSNPAYNPLIKCDCSFENSTICRITNIKVYAMEVVGSIPQQLWTLEYLTNLNLGQNVLTGSLPPALGNLTRMRWMTFGINALSGPIPKEIGLLTDLRLLSISSNNFSGSIPDEIGRCTKLQQIYIDSSGLSGGLPVSFANLVELEQAWIADMELTGQIPDFIGDWTKLTTLRILGTGLSGPIPASFSNLTSLTELRLGDISNGNSSLEFIKDMKSLSILVLRNNNLTGTIPSNIGEYSSLRQLDLSFNKLHGTIPASLFNLRQLTHLFLGNNTLNGSLPTQKGQSLSNVDVSYNDLSGSLPSWVSLPNLNLNLVANNFTLEGLDNRVLSGLNCLQKNFPCNRGKGIYSDFSINCGGPEIRSVTEAVFEREDEDLGPASFVVSAGQRWAASSVGLFAGSSNNIYISTSQSQFVNTLDSELFQSARLSASSLRYYGLGLENGGYTVTLQFAEIQILGSTSNTWRGLGRRRFDIYVQGRLVEKDFDVRRTAGDSTVRAVQREYKANVSQNHLEIHLFWAGKGTCCIPIQGAYGPLISAVGATPDFTPTVGNRPPSKGKS
How to cite: AT1G56140 X032_pECIA2 was a gift from Youssef Belkhadir (Addgene plasmid # 115062 ; http://n2t.net/addgene:115062 ; RRID:Addgene_115062)
